>Addgene plasmid #160771 | pLKO.1P BRIP1_1 | addgene full sequence | sequence record 315595 | Addgene NGS Result
GAGGGCCTATTTCCCATGATTCCTTCATATTTGCATATACGATACAAGGCTGTTAGAGAGATAATTGGAA
TTAATTTGACTGTAAACACAAAGATATTAGTACAAAATACGTGACGTAGAAAGTAATAATTTCTTGGGTA
GTTTGCAGTTTTAAAATTATGTTTTAAAATGGACTATCATATGCTTACCGTAACTTGAAAGTATTTCGAT
TTCTTGGCTTTATATATCTTGTGGAAAGGACGAAACACCGGCCAAGGAACTTCACGTCATTTCTCGAGAA
ATGACGTGAAGTTCCTTGGTTTTTGAATTCTCGACCTCGAGACAAATGGCAGTATTCATCCACAATTTTA
AAAGAAAAGGGGGGATTGGGGGGTACAGTGCAGGGGAAAGAATAGTAGACATAATAGCAACAGACATACA
AACTAAAGAATTACAAAAACAAATTACAAAAATTCAAAATTTTCGGGTTTATTACAGGGACAGCAGAGAT
CCACTTTGGCCGCGGCTCGAGGGGGTTGGGGTTGCGCCTTTTCCAAGGCAGCCCTGGGTTTGCGCAGGGA
CGCGGCTGCTCTGGGCGTGGTTCCGGGAAACGCAGCGGCGCCGACCCTGGGTCTCGCACATTCTTCACGT
CCGTTCGCAGCGTCACCCGGATCTTCGCCGCTACCCTTGTGGGCCCCCCGGCGACGCTTCCTGCTCCGCC
CCTAAGTCGGGAAGGTTCCTTGCGGTTCGCGGCGTGCCGGACGTGACAAACGGAAGCCGCACGTCTCACT
AGTACCCTCGCAGACGGACAGCGCCAGGGAGCAATGGCAGCGCGCCGACCGCGATGGGCTGTGGCCAATA
GCGGCTGCTCAGCAGGGCGCGCCGAGAGCAGCGGCCGGGAAGGGGCGGTGCGGGAGGCGGGGTGTGGGGC
GGTAGTGTGGGCCCTGTTCCTGCCCGCGCGGTGTTCCGCATTCTGCAAGCCTCCGGAGCGCACGTCGGCA
GTCGGCTCCCTCGTTGACCGAATCACCGACCTCTCTCCCCAGGGGGATCCACCGGAGCTTACCATGACCG
AGTACAAGCCCACGGTGCGCCTCGCCACCCGCGACGACGTCCCCAGGGCCGTACGCACCCTCGCCGCCGC
GTTCGCCGACTACCCCGCCACGCGCCACACCGTCGATCCGGACCGCCACATCGAGCGGGTCACCGAGCTG
CAAGAACTCTTCCTCACGCGCGTCGGGCTCGACATCGGCAAGGTGTGGGTCGCGGACGACGGCGCCGCGG
TGGCGGTCTGGACCACGCCGGAGAGCGTCGAAGCGGGGGCGGTGTTCGCCGAGATCGGCCCGCGCATGGC
CGAGTTGAGCGGTTCCCGGCTGGCCGCGCAGCAACAGATGGAAGGCCTCCTGGCGCCGCACCGGCCCAAG
GAGCCCGCGTGGTTCCTGGCCACCGTCGGCGTCTCGCCCGACCACCAGGGCAAGGGTCTGGGCAGCGCCG
TCGTGCTCCCCGGAGTGGAGGCGGCCGAGCGCGCCGGGGTGCCCGCCTTCCTGGAGACCTCCGCGCCCCG
CAACCTCCCCTTCTACGAGCGGCTCGGCTTCACCGTCACCGCCGACGTCGAGGTGCCCGAAGGACCGCGC
ACCTGGTGCATGACCCGCAAGCCCGGTGCCTGACGCCCGCCCCACGACCCGCAGCGCCCGACCGAAAGGA
GCGCACGACCCCATGCATCGGTACCTTTAAGACCAATGACTTACAAGGCAGCTGTAGATCTTAGCCACTT
TTTAAAAGAAAAGGGGGGACTGGAAGGGCTAATTCACTCCCAACGAAGACAAGATCTGCTTTTTGCTTGT
ACTGGGTCTCTCTGGTTAGACCAGATCTGAGCCTGGGAGCTCTCTGGCTAACTAGGGAACCCACTGCTTA
AGCCTCAATAAAGCTTGCCTTGAGTGCTTCAAGTAGTGTGTGCCCGTCTGTTGTGTGACTCTGGTAACTA
GAGATCCCTCAGACCCTTTTAGTCAGTGTGGAAAATCTCTAGCAGTAGTAGTTCATGTCATCTTATTATT
CAGTATTTATAACTTGCAAAGAAATGAATATCAGAGAGTGAGAGGAACTTGTTTATTGCAGCTTATAATG
GTTACAAATAAAGCAATAGCATCACAAATTTCACAAATAAAGCATTTTTTTCACTGCATTCTAGTTGTGG
TTTGTCCAAACTCATCAATGTATCTTATCATGTCTGGCTCTAGCTATCCCGCCCCTAACTCCGCCCATCC
CGCCCCTAACTCCGCCCAGTTCCGCCCATTCTCCGCCCCATGGCTGACTAATTTTTTTTATTTATGCAGA
GGCCGAGGCCGCCTCGGCCTCTGAGCTATTCCAGAAGTAGTGAGGAGGCTTTTTTGGAGGCCTAGGGACG
TACCCAATTCGCCCTATAGTGAGTCGTATTACGCGCGCTCACTGGCCGTCGTTTTACAACGTCGTGACTG
GGAAAACCCTGGCGTTACCCAACTTAATCGCCTTGCAGCACATCCCCCTTTCGCCAGCTGGCGTAATAGC
GAAGAGGCCCGCACCGATCGCCCTTCCCAACAGTTGCGCAGCCTGAATGGCGAATGGG
[124 nt withheld, positions 2579-2702]
C
[91 nt withheld, positions 2704-2794]
A
[49 nt withheld, positions 2796-2844]
CCTTTGACGTTGGAGTCCACGTTCTTT
[37 nt withheld, positions 2872-2908]
ACCCTATCTCGGTCTATTCTTTTGATTTATAAGGGATTTTGCCGATTTCGGCCTATTGGTTAAAAAATGA
GCTGATTTAACAAAAATTTAACGCGAATTTTAACAAAATATTAACGCTTACAATTTAGGTGGCACTTTTC
GGGGAAATGTGCGCGGAACCCCTATTTGTTTATTTTTCTAAATACATTCAAATATGTATCCGCTCATGAG
ACAATAACCCTGATAAATGCTTCAATAATATTGAAAAAGGAAGAGTATGAGTATTCAACATTTCCGTGTC
GCCCTTATTCCCTTTTTTGCGGCATTTTGCCTTCCTGTTTTTGCTCACCCAGAAACGCTGGTGAAAGTAA
AAGATGCTGAAGATCAGTTGGGTGCACGAGTGGGTTACATCGAACTGGATCTCAACAGCGGTAAGATCCT
TGAGAGTTTTCGCCCCGAAGAACGTTTTCCAATGATGAGCACTTTTAAAGTTCTGCTATGTGGCGCGGTA
TTATCCCGTATTGACGCCGGGCAAGAGCAACTCGGTCGCCGCATACACTATTCTCAGAATGACTTGGTTG
AGTACTCACCAGTCACAGAAAAGCATCTTACGGATGGCATGACAGTAAGAGAATTATGCAGTGCTGCCAT
AACCATGAGTGATAACACTGCGGCCAACTTACTTCTGACAACGATCGGAGGACCGAAGGAGCTAACCGCT
TTTTTGCACAACATGGGGGATCATGTAACTCGCCTTGATCGTTGGGAACCGGAGCTGAATGAAGCCATAC
CAAACGACGAGCGTGACACCACGATGCCTGTAGCAATGGCAACAACGTTGCGCAAACTATTAACTGGCGA
ACTACTTACTCTAGCTTCCCGGCAACAATTAATAGACTGGATGGAGGCGGATAAAGTTGCAGGACCACTT
CTGCGCTCGGCCCTTCCGGCTGGCTGGTTTATTGCTGATAAATCTGGAGCCGGTGAGCGTGGGTCTCGCG
GTATCATTGCAGCACTGGGGCCAGATGGTAAGCCCTCCCGTATCGTAGTTATCTACACGACGGGGAGTCA
GGCAACTATGGATGAACGAAATAGACAGATCGCTGAGATAGGTGCCTCACTGATTAAGCATTGGTAACTG
TCAGACCAAGTTTACTCATATATACTTTAGATTGATTTAAAACTTCATTTTTAATTTAAAAGGATCTAGG
TGAAGATCCTTTTTGATAATCTCATGACCAAAATCCCTTAACGTGAGTTTTCGTTCCACTGAGCGTCAGA
CCCCGTAGAAAAGATCAAAGGATCTTCTTGAGATCCTTTTTTTCTGCGCGTAATCTGCTGCTTGCAAACA
AAAAAACCACCGCTACCAGCGGTGGTTTGTTTGCCGGATCAAGAGCTACCAACTCTTTTTCCGAAGGTAA
CTGGCTTCAGCAGAGCGCAGATACCAAATACTGTTCTTCTAGTGTAGCCGTAGTTAGGCCACCACTTCAA
GAACTCTGTAGCACCGCCTACATACCTCGCTCTGCTAATCCTGTTACCAGTGGCTGCTGCCAGTGGCGAT
AAGTCGTGTCTTACCGGGTTGGACTCAAGACGATAGTTACCGGATAAGGCGCAGCGGTCGGGCTGAACGG
GGGGTTCGTGCACACAGCCCAGCTTGGAGCGAACGACCTACACCGAACTGAGATACCTACAGCGTGAGCT
ATGAGAAAGCGCCACGCTTCCCGAAGGGAGAAAGGCGGACAGGTATCCGGTAAGCGGCAGGGTCGGAACA
GGAGAGCGCACGAGGGAGCTTCCAGGGGGAAACGCCTGGTATCTTTATAGTCCTGTCGGGTTTCGCCACC
TCTGACTTGAGCGTCGATTTTTGTGATGCTCGTCAGGGGGGCGGAGCCTATGGAAAAACGCCAGCAACGC
GGCCTTTTTACGGTTCCTGGCCTTTTGCTGGCCTTTTGCTCACATGTTCTTTCCTGCGTTATCCCCTGAT
TCTGTGGATAACCGTATTACCGCCTTTGAGTGAGCTGATACCGCTCGCCGCAGCCGAACGACCGAGCGCA
GCGAGTCAGTGAGCGAGGAAGCGGAAGAGCGCCCAATACGCAAACCGCCTCTCCCCGCGCGTTGGCCGAT
TCATTAATGCAGCTGGCACGACAGGTTTCCCGACTGGAAAGCGGGCAGTGAGCGCAACGCAATTAATGTG
AGTTAGCTCACTCATTAGGCACCCCAGGCTTTACACTTTATGCTTCCGGCTCGTATGTTGTGTGGAATTG
TGAGCGGATAACAATTTCACACAGGAAACAGCTATGACCATGATTACGCCAAGCGCGCAATTAACCCTCA
CTAAAGGGAACAAAAGCTGGAGCTGCAAGCTTAATGTAGTCTTATGCAATACTCTTGTAGTCTTGCAACA
TGGTAACGATGAGTTAGCAACATGCCTTACAAGGAGAGAAAAAGCACCGTGCATGCCGATTGGTGGAAGT
AAGGTGGTACGATCGTGCCTTATTAGGAAGGCAACAGACGGGTCTGACATGGATTGGACGAACCACTGAA
TTGCCGCATTGCAGAGATATTGTATTTAAGTGCCTAGCTCGATACATAAACGGGTCTCTCTGGTTAGACC
AGATCTGAGCCTGGGAGCTCTCTGGCTAACTAGGGAACCCACTGCTTAAGCCTCAATAAAGCTTGCCTTG
AGTGCTTCAAGTAGTGTGTGCCCGTCTGTTGTGTGACTCTGGTAACTAGAGATCCCTCAGACCCTTTTAG
TCAGTGTGGAAAATCTCTAGCAGTGGCGCCCGAACAGGGACTTGAAAGCGAAAGGGAAACCAGAGGAGCT
CTCTCGACGCAGGACTCGGCTTGCTGAAGCGCGCACGGCAAGAGGCGAGGGGCGGCGACTGGTGAGTACG
CCAAAAATTTTGACTAGCGGAGGCTAGAAGGAGAGAGATGGGTGCGAGAGCGTCAGTATTAAGCGGGGGA
GAATTAGATCGCGATGGGAAAAAATTCGGTTAAGGCCAGGGGGAAAGAAAAAATATAAATTAAAACATAT
AGTATGGGCAAGCAGGGAGCTAGAACGATTCGCAGTTAATCCTGGCCTGTTAGAAACATCAGAAGGCTGT
AGACAAATACTGGGACAGCTACAACCATCCCTTCAGACAGGATCAGAAGAACTTAGATCATTATATAATA
CAGTAGCAACCCTCTATTGTGTGCATCAAAGGATAGAGATAAAAGACACCAAGGAAGCTTTAGACAAGAT
AGAGGAAGAGCAAAACAAAAGTAAGACCACCGCACAGCAAGCGGCCGCTGATCTTCAGACCTGGAGGAGG
AGATATGAGGGACAATTGGAGAAGTGAATTATATAAATATAAAGTAGTAAAAATTGAACCATTAGGAGTA
GCACCCACCAAGGCAAAGAGAAGAGTGGTGCAGAGAGAAAAAAGAGCAGTGGGAATAGGAGCTTTGTTCC
TTGGGTTCTTGGGAGCAGCAGGAAGCACTATGGGCGCAGCGTCAATGACGCTGACGGTACAGGCCAGACA
ATTATTGTCTGGTATAGTGCAGCAGCAGAACAATTTGCTGAGGGCTATTGAGGCGCAACAGCATCTGTTG
CAACTCACAGTCTGGGGCATCAAGCAGCTCCAGGCAAGAATCCTGGCTGTGGAAAGATACCTAAAGGATC
AACAGCTCCTGGGGATTTGGGGTTGCTCTGGAAAACTCATTTGCACCACTGCTGTGCCTTGGAATGCTAG
TTGGAGTAATAAATCTCTGGAACAGATTTGGAATCACACGACCTGGATGGAGTGGGACAGAGAAATTAAC
AATTACACAAGCTTAATACACTCCTTAATTGAAGAATCGCAAAACCAGCAAGAAAAGAATGAACAAGAAT
TATTGGAATTAGATAAATGGGCAAGTTTGTGGAATTGGTTTAACATAACAAATTGGCTGTGGTATATAAA
ATTATTCATAATGATAGTAGGAGGCTTGGTAGGTTTAAGAATAGTTTTTGCTGTACTTTCTATAGTGAAT
AGAGTTAGGCAGGGATATTCACCATTATCGTTTCAGACCCACCTCCCAACCCCGAGGGGACCCGACAGGC
CCGAAGGAATAGAAGAAGAAGGTGGAGAGAGAGACAGAGACAGATCCATTCGATTAGTGAACGGATCTCG
ACGGTATCGATCACGAGACTAGCCTCGAGCGGCCGCCCCCTTCACC
Features (pLannotate 1.2.2; 25 found; start..end, strand, type, name):
      1..241     +  promoter       U6 promoter: RNA polymerase III promoter for human U6 snRNA
    346..463     +  misc_feature   cPPT/CTS: central polypurine tract and central termination sequence of HIV-1
    512..1022    +  promoter       hPGK promoter: human phosphoglycerate kinase 1 promoter
   1044..1643    +  CDS            PuroR: puromycin N-acetyltransferase; pac from Streptomyces alboniger; confers resistance to puromycin
   1686..1769    +  CDS            nef (fragment): NEF_HV1Z2 - Experimental evidence at protein level: Swiss-Prot protein existence level 1. Extracellular Nef protein targets CD4(+) T-lymphocytes for apoptosis by interacting with CXCR4 surface receptors. From Human immunodeficiency virus type 1 group M subtype D (isolate Z2/CDC-Z34) (HIV-1).
   1771..2004    +  LTR            3' LTR (ΔU3): self-inactivating 3' long terminal repeat (LTR) from HIV-1
   2076..2197    +  polyA_signal   SV40 poly(A) signal: SV40 polyadenylation signal
   2237..2372    +  rep_origin     SV40 ori: SV40 origin of replication
   2393..2411    -  promoter       T7 promoter: promoter for bacteriophage T7 RNA polymerase
   2419..2574    +  CDS            lacZα (fragment): LacZα fragment of β-galactosidase; lacZ fragment
   2579..3007    +  rep_origin     f1 ori (sequence partly withheld): f1 bacteriophage origin of replication; arrow indicates direction of (+) strand synthesis
   3060..3164    +  promoter       AmpR promoter: bla
   3165..4025    +  CDS            AmpR: β-lactamase; bla; confers resistance to ampicillin, carbenicillin, and related antibiotics
   4196..4784    +  rep_origin     ori: high-copy-number ColE1/pMB1/pBR322/pUC origin of replication
   4967..5059    +  CDS            lacI (fragment): lac repressor; lacI; The lac repressor binds to the lac operator to inhibit transcription in E. coli. This inhibition can be relieved by adding lactose or isopropyl-β-D-thiogalactopyranoside (IPTG).
   5072..5093    +  protein_bind   CAP binding site: CAP binding activates transcription in the presence of cAMP. E. coli catabolite activator protein
   5108..5138    +  promoter       lac promoter: promoter for the E. coli lac operon
   5146..5162    +  protein_bind   lac operator: The lac repressor binds to the lac operator to inhibit transcription in E. coli. This inhibition can be relieved by adding lactose or isopropyl-β-D-thiogalactopyranoside (IPTG). lac repressor encoded by lacI
   5207..5225    +  promoter       T3 promoter: promoter for bacteriophage T3 RNA polymerase
   5253..5479    +  promoter       RSV promoter: Rous sarcoma virus enhancer/promoter
   5480..5660    +  LTR            5' LTR (truncated): truncated 5' long terminal repeat (LTR) from HIV-1
   5707..5832    +  misc_feature   HIV-1 Ψ: packaging signal of human immunodeficiency virus type 1
   5816..6179    +  CDS            HIV-1 gag (fragment): gag protein from human immunodeficiency virus 1; gag
   6325..6558    +  misc_feature   RRE: The Rev response element (RRE) of HIV-1 allows for Rev-dependent mRNA export from the nucleus to the cytoplasm.
   6935..7035    +  CDS            Rev (fragment): human immunodeficiency virus 1 (HIV-1) Rev protein; rev; enhances nuclear export of unspliced and incompletely spliced viral mRNAs
