[The description below was written by a language model from this plasmid's Addgene catalogue record and pLannotate feature annotations shown in this document.]
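Description:
pLKO.1P BRIP1_1 is a lentiviral shRNA vector built on the pLKO.1P (puromycin) backbone from The RNAi Consortium, designed to suppress human BRIP1 by RNA interference. The insert, shBRIP1_1, is a short hairpin cassette cloned between the AgeI and EcoRI sites. The hairpin itself is not annotated in the feature table, but its expected position is the gap just downstream of the human U6 promoter, an RNA polymerase III promoter suited to producing small, defined transcripts that the cell processes into siRNA. Further downstream, a human PGK promoter drives puromycin N-acetyltransferase, so transduced mammalian cells can be selected with puromycin.

The viral portion follows a third-generation, self-inactivating layout. An RSV promoter fused to a truncated HIV-1 5' LTR drives Tat-independent production of the genomic RNA in packaging cells. It is followed by the Ψ packaging signal with a partial gag sequence, the Rev response element for nuclear export of the unspliced genome, and a cPPT/CTS that aids nuclear import. The ΔU3 3' LTR disables LTR promoter activity after integration. The annotated gag, Rev and nef fragments are residual viral sequences rather than functional genes, so packaging functions and an envelope must be supplied in trans. Outside the LTRs lie an SV40 poly(A) signal and SV40 origin, an f1 origin, T7 and T3 promoters, and lac-derived remnants carried over from the cloning backbone.

In bacteria the plasmid is maintained through a high-copy ColE1/pUC-type origin and ampicillin resistance. The sequenced record is 7,084 nt, somewhat shorter than the listed backbone size of 7,466 bp, a difference the record does not explain. The construct was deposited alongside a study of genome integrity liabilities in basal-like breast cancer, where it would serve for stable BRIP1 knockdown in human cells.
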