Addgene plasmid #160771: pLKO.1P BRIP1_1
Purpose: Suppress BRIP1
Depositing lab: Richard Possemato. Depositing organization: NYU Grossman School of Medicine. Publication: Hyperactive CDK2 Activity in Basal-like Breast Cancer Imposes a Genome Integrity Liability that Can Be Exploited by Targeting DNA Polymerase epsilon. Sviderskiy VO, Blumenberg L, Gorodetsky E, Karakousi TR, Hirsh N, Alvarez SW, Terzi EM, Kaparos E, Whiten GC, Ssebyala S, Tonzi P, Mir H, Neel BG, Huang TT, Adams S, Ruggles KV, Possemato R. Mol Cell. 2020 Oct 28. pii: S1097-2765(20)30723-1. doi: 10.1016/j.molcel.2020.10.016. PubMed 33152268.
Backbone
  Vector backbone: pLKO.1P
  Backbone manufacturer: The RNAi Consortium
  Backbone size w/o insert (bp): 7466
  Vector type: Lentiviral
  Selectable markers: Puromycin
Growth in bacteria
  Bacterial resistance: Ampicillin, 100 μg/mL
  Growth temperature: 37°C
  Growth strain: NEB Stable
  Copy number: High Copy
Gene/Insert
  Gene/Insert name: shBRIP1_1
  gRNA/shRNA sequence: CCAAGGAACTTCACGTCATTT
  Species: H. sapiens (human)
  Cloning method: Restriction Enzyme; 5′ cloning site AgeI (unknown if destroyed); 3′ cloning site EcoRI (not destroyed)
  Sequencing primers: 5′ GCA TAT ACG ATA CAA GGC TGT TAG AG
Terms and licenses: Academic/Nonprofit Terms; Industry Terms: Not Available to Industry
How to cite: pLKO.1P BRIP1_1 was a gift from Richard Possemato (Addgene plasmid # 160771 ; http://n2t.net/addgene:160771 ; RRID:Addgene_160771)
